>Addgene plasmid #102638 | pJL1-mTagBFP2 | addgene full sequence | sequence record 199484 | Addgene NGS Result
TCGATAGATTGTCGCACCTGATTGCCCGACATTATCGCGAGCCCATTTATACCCATATAAATCAGCATCC
ATGTTGGAATTTAATCGCGGCTTCGAGCAAGACGTTTCCCGTTGAATATGGCTCATAACACCCCTTGTAT
TACTGTTTATGTAAGCAGACAGTTTTATTGTTCATGATGATATATTTTTATCTTGTGCAATGTAACATCA
GAGATTTTGAGACACAACGTGAGATCAAAGGATCTTCTTGAGATCCTTTTTTTCTGCGCGTAATCTGCTG
CTTGCAAACAAAAAAACCACCGCTACCAGCGGTGGTTTGTTTGCCGGATCAAGAGCTACCAACTCTTTTT
CCGAAGGTAACTGGCTTCAGCAGAGCGCAGATACCAAATACTGTTCTTCTAGTGTAGCCGTAGTTAGGCC
ACCACTTCAAGAACTCTGTAGCACCGCCTACATACCTCGCTCTGCTAATCCTGTTACCAGTGGCTGCTGC
CAGTGGCGATAAGTCGTGTCTTACCGGGTTGGACTCAAGACGATAGTTACCGGATAAGGCGCAGCGGTCG
GGCTGAACGGGGGGTTCGTGCACACAGCCCAGCTTGGAGCGAACGACCTACACCGAACTGAGATACCTAC
AGCGTGAGCTATGAGAAAGCGCCACGCTTCCCGAAGGGAGAAAGGCGGACAGGTATCCGGTAAGCGGCAG
GGTCGGAACAGGAGAGCGCACGAGGGAGCTTCCAGGGGGAAACGCCTGGTATCTTTATAGTCCTGTCGGG
TTTCGCCACCTCTGACTTGAGCGTCGATTTTTGTGATGCTCGTCAGGGGGGCGGAGCCTATGGAAAAACG
CCAGCAACGCGATCCCGCGAAATTAATACGACTCACTATAGGGAGACCACAACGGTTTCCCTCTAGAAAT
AATTTTGTTTAACTTTAAGAAGGAGATATACATATGGTGTCTAAGGGCGAAGAGCTGATTAAGGAGAACA
TGCACATGAAGCTGTACATGGAGGGCACCGTGGACAACCATCACTTCAAGTGCACATCCGAGGGCGAAGG
CAAGCCCTACGAGGGCACCCAGACCATGAGAATCAAGGTGGTCGAGGGCGGCCCTCTCCCCTTCGCCTTC
GACATCCTGGCTACTAGCTTCCTCTACGGCAGCAAGACCTTCATCAACCACACCCAGGGCATCCCCGACT
TCTTCAAGCAGTCCTTCCCTGAGGGCTTCACATGGGAGAGAGTCACCACATACGAAGACGGGGGCGTGCT
GACCGCTACCCAGGACACCAGCCTCCAGGACGGCTGCCTCATCTACAACGTCAAGATCAGAGGGGTGAAC
TTCACATCCAACGGCCCTGTGATGCAGAAGAAAACACTCGGCTGGGAGGCCTTCACCGAGACGCTGTACC
CCGCTGACGGCGGCCTGGAAGGCAGAAACGACATGGCCCTGAAGCTCGTGGGCGGGAGCCATCTGATCGC
AAACGCCAAGACCACATATAGATCCAAGAAACCCGCTAAGAACCTCAAGATGCCTGGCGTCTACTATGTG
GACTACAGACTGGAAAGAATCAAGGAGGCCAACAACGAGACCTACGTCGAGCAGCACGAGGTGGCAGTGG
CCAGATACTGCGACCTCCCTAGCAAACTGGGGCACAAGCTTAATTAAGTCGACCGGCTGCTAACAAAGCC
CGAAAGGAAGCTGAGTTGGCTGCTGCCACCGCTGAGCAATAACTAGCATAACCCCTTGGGGCCTCTAAAC
GGGTCTTGAGGGGTTTTTTGCTGAAAGCCAATTCTGATTAGAAAAACTCATCGAGCATCAAATGAAACTG
CAATTTATTCATATCAGGATTATCAATACCATATTTTTGAAAAAGCCGTTTCTGTAATGAAGGAGAAAAC
TCACCGAGGCAGTTCCATAGGATGGCAAGATCCTGGTATCGGTCTGCGATTCCGACTCGTCCAACATCAA
TACAACCTATTAATTTCCCCTCGTCAAAAATAAGGTTATCAAGTGAGAAATCACCATGAGTGACGACTGA
ATCCGGTGAGAATGGCAAAAGCTTATGCATTTCTTTCCAGACTTGTTCAACAGGCCAGCCATTACGCTCG
TCATCAAAATCACTCGCATCAACCAAACCGTTATTCATTCGTGATTGCGCCTGAGCGAGACGAAATACGC
GATCGCTGTTAAAAGGACAATTACAAACAGGAATCGAATGCAACCGGCGCAGGAACACTGCCAGCGCATC
AACAATATTTTCACCTGAATCAGGATATTCTTCTAATACCTGGAATGCTGTTTTCCCGGGGATCGCAGTG
GTGAGTAACCATGCATCATCAGGAGTACGGATAAAATGCTTGATGGTCGGAAGAGGCATAAATTCCGTCA
GCCAGTTTAGTCTGACCATCTCATCTGTAACATCATTGGCAACGCTACCTTTGCCATGTTTCAGAAACAA
CTCTGGCGCATCGGGCTTCCCATACAA
Features (pLannotate 1.2.2; 7 found; start..end, strand, type, name):
    248..836     +  rep_origin     ori: high-copy-number ColE1/pMB1/pBR322/pUC origin of replication
    864..882     +  promoter       T7 promoter: promoter for bacteriophage T7 RNA polymerase
    914..936     +  RBS            RBS: efficient ribosome binding site from bacteriophage T7 gene 10 (Olins and Rangwala, 1989)
    944..1654    +  CDS            mTagBFP2: mTagBFP2 is a basic (constitutively fluorescent) blue fluorescent protein published in 2011, derived from Entacmaea quadricolor. It is reported to be a very rapidly-maturing monomer with very low acid sensitivity.
   1666..1715    +  CDS            SET1 (fragment): solubility-enhancement tag derived from T7 phage gene 10B
   1723..1770    +  terminator     T7 terminator: transcription terminator for bacteriophage T7 RNA polymerase
   1788..126     -  CDS            KanR (across the origin): aminoglycoside phosphotransferase; aph(3')-Ia; confers resistance to kanamycin in bacteria or G418 (Geneticin®) in eukaryotes
