[The description below was written by a language model from this plasmid's Addgene catalogue record and pLannotate feature annotations shown in this document.]
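Description:
pJL1-mTagBFP2 is a compact bacterial expression plasmid of about 2.5 kb, built on the minimal pJL1 backbone and designed mainly as a template for in vitro (cell-free) protein synthesis. It is propagated in standard E. coli cloning strains through a high-copy ColE1/pUC-type origin of replication. Selection is with kanamycin, conferred by an aminoglycoside phosphotransferase (aph(3')-Ia) gene that lies on the opposite strand from the expression cassette and spans the numbering origin of the circular sequence.

The payload is a single T7-driven expression cassette. A bacteriophage T7 promoter is followed by the efficient ribosome binding site from T7 gene 10, and then by the mTagBFP2 coding sequence of roughly 714 bp, cloned between NdeI and SalI sites that both remain intact. A T7 terminator ends the transcript. mTagBFP2 is a monomeric, rapidly maturing, constitutively fluorescent blue protein derived from Entacmaea quadricolor, and the insert was taken from an earlier deposited plasmid. The automated annotation also flags a short fragment resembling a T7 gene 10B solubility tag between the reporter and the terminator. This lies downstream of the SalI cloning site, and the record does not indicate that it is fused to or expressed with mTagBFP2, so it may simply be residual backbone sequence.

Because transcription depends on T7 RNA polymerase, expression requires a lysate or host that supplies that enzyme. The stated purpose is in vitro production of mTagBFP2, and the plasmid is associated with a fluorescent protein set developed for a synthetic biology education kit, where cell-free reactions give a visible blue fluorescent readout.
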