Addgene plasmid #102638: pJL1-mTagBFP2
Purpose: In vitro expression of mTagBFP2 from the T7 promoter
Depositing lab: Michael Jewett. Depositing organization: Northwestern University. Publication: BioBits Bright: A fluorescent synthetic biology education kit. Stark JC, Huang A, Nguyen PQ, Dubner RS, Hsu KJ, Ferrante TC, Anderson M, Kanapskyte A, Mucha Q, Packett JS, Patel P, Patel R, Qaq D, Zondor T, Burke J, Martinez T, Miller-Berry A, Puppala A, Reichert K, Schmid M, Brand L, Hill LR, Chellaswamy JF, Faheem N, Fetherling S, Gong E, Gonzalzles EM, Granito T, Koritsaris J, Nguyen B, Ottman S, Palffy C, Patel A, Skweres S, Slaton A, Woods T, Donghia N, Pardee K, Collins JJ, Jewett MC. Sci Adv. 2018 Aug 1;4(8):eaat5107. doi: 10.1126/sciadv.aat5107. eCollection 2018 Aug. PubMed 30083609.
Backbone
  Vector backbone: pJL1
  Backbone size w/o insert (bp): 1759
  Total vector size (bp): 2476
  Vector type: Bacterial Expression
Growth in bacteria
  Bacterial resistance: Kanamycin, 50 μg/mL
  Growth temperature: 37°C
  Growth strain: DH5alpha
  Copy number: High Copy
Gene/Insert
  Gene/Insert name: mTagBFP2
  Insert size (bp): 714
  Promoter: T7
  Cloning method: Restriction Enzyme; 5′ cloning site NdeI (not destroyed); 3′ cloning site SalI (not destroyed)
  Sequencing primers: 5′ TAATACGACTCACTATAGGG; 3′ TAGTTATTGCTCAGCGGTGG
Resource information
  A portion of this plasmid was derived from a plasmid made by: mTagBFP2 insert is from Addgene #54572
Terms and licenses: Academic/Nonprofit Terms; Industry Terms: Not Available to Industry
How to cite: pJL1-mTagBFP2 was a gift from Michael Jewett (Addgene plasmid # 102638 ; http://n2t.net/addgene:102638 ; RRID:Addgene_102638)
