>Addgene plasmid #102638 | pJL1-mTagBFP2 | depositor partial sequence | sequence record 194109 | mTagBFP2 gene
ATGGTGTCTAAGGGCGAAGAGCTGATTAAGGAGAACATGCACATGAAGCTGTACATGGAGGGCACCGTGG
ACAACCATCACTTCAAGTGCACATCCGAGGGCGAAGGCAAGCCCTACGAGGGCACCCAGACCATGAGAAT
CAAGGTGGTCGAGGGCGGCCCTCTCCCCTTCGCCTTCGACATCCTGGCTACTAGCTTCCTCTACGGCAGC
AAGACCTTCATCAACCACACCCAGGGCATCCCCGACTTCTTCAAGCAGTCCTTCCCTGAGGGCTTCACAT
GGGAGAGAGTCACCACATACGAAGACGGGGGCGTGCTGACCGCTACCCAGGACACCAGCCTCCAGGACGG
CTGCCTCATCTACAACGTCAAGATCAGAGGGGTGAACTTCACATCCAACGGCCCTGTGATGCAGAAGAAA
ACACTCGGCTGGGAGGCCTTCACCGAGACGCTGTACCCCGCTGACGGCGGCCTGGAAGGCAGAAACGACA
TGGCCCTGAAGCTCGTGGGCGGGAGCCATCTGATCGCAAACGCCAAGACCACATATAGATCCAAGAAACC
CGCTAAGAACCTCAAGATGCCTGGCGTCTACTATGTGGACTACAGACTGGAAAGAATCAAGGAGGCCAAC
AACGAGACCTACGTCGAGCAGCACGAGGTGGCAGTGGCCAGATACTGCGACCTCCCTAGCAAACTGGGGC
ACAAGCTTAATTAA
